>Addgene plasmid #111520 | pScaf-8064.4 | depositor full sequence | sequence record 209805 | pScaf-8064.4 sequence 10819 bps
CTATGCGGCATCAGAGCAGATTGTACTGAGAGTGCACCATATG
[124 nt withheld, positions 44-167]
C
[141 nt withheld, positions 169-309]
CCTTTGACGTTGGAGTCCACGTTCTTT
[37 nt withheld, positions 337-373]
ACCCTATCTCGGGCTATTCTTTTGATTTATAAGGGATTTTGCCGATTTCGGGGTACCGCATGCCTCGAGT
TAGACCTGATTCTTGAGAAACAAGGCGGCTCCACACTGAATCCATTGATCCTGATTACCACCGCAAGGCA
CATCGATGTTGGTCACGACTCTGTCGCGCTCAGCGGATGTGTACACTGGCAAAGAAATGCACTCATCGGG
TGAGTATGGGCCGCAAGCGTCTTGAGGAATCCAACCCATGAAGCATGGCAGAACGCTAGAGACGCTTGGG
CTGTCGAGCTGATTCTCGGACAGTTGATTACCGTCGAAGGAGCAGCCTTCCAGGAGCAGTCCTGAGATCT
TGATCTGGAGTTTGGCCTCTTGCAGTCTACCCTTCCAGGAGGCGACAAATTTCAGAGAATCCACTGATCT
TCCAACAGCCCTTGCTGTTTCCTGGCGGAGGGCGTTCAGGAATGTGTCGGGATGGAACAATTCAGAGAGG
TCCAGTGTTTCGGACAAGAGGGCCTGCTTCTCTGCTTTATCGACCCAATTCTGGATGGCCAGTGCTCTAG
CCACGAGGCCTCTGAGATATTGCAGAGGGTCTTCGGGTCCCTCCCACTTGGATTGCCAGGCCAGAGGGCA
CTTCTGGTTGAGCAGGGCAGAGGCCAACTTCTGGACTTCTGATGAGAGCAGTGTAGTGCCGCGGATCACT
TTGCTCAAGGCTGCCAGTGATTGATGAACTGACTGGACCAATCTGATGGCGTTGAACTGCTCCAAGATAA
TAAAGGACAGAATTGGTGATCCTTGGCGGTCATTGGGAGGAGGGACCTTCTGGTGGATCAGGTTGGAGTT
CTGGTTCAGTTTCTTCCACAGGTTGAGCACTGGGCTGAGTTCATTGCTCCAGATCTCGCGATCGAACTTT
GAGCCTGCAGTAATAGAGCGGCCCAGGATGCGGAGTTGGGAAATCACCTGAGATGAGATCATGCGCTGTG
ATGAGCGTGCAATGTTGGCAGGCAGACCGAAGAAGGATGGCTTATCGTCTTCTGGAATCTTCTCAATGAC
AGCCCTGTAATCCAGAATGCTGCAGCTTTGTGGCAGGCTCACGCTGTAGGGAAAGATGGACTTCTTGTTG
CGCTGATTGAACACGTCAATGACGCTAGAGTTGAAGAATTGCTTCAAATAGCTCTGCAGGACGCGCAAGT
CGAAATAGTTATCGATGCGGCCTCCGTAGATGGCGTTCTCCAGCAGACCATGGACAAACTCCCATTGCAC
GTCCTTGGCACCATCAAAGAGCCTGTCAATGATATTGTAACCGGCCCTCAGGTCGGAGAGAGAGAACTCG
TAGAATTTGGTCCAACCTTGAGGAATGTAGTTGCGCCTCTCTTGGCATGCGGCGTGAAACCAGGCCAGAG
AGAACAGAGCATGTGCGCGGTGAGTGTTATCTTTCTTAGAGATTTGTTCAGGTGTCCAAGATTCATATGT
GCGCATGAGATTCTTCTTGAGTCCAGGTGGTGATTCATAAGTGATCTTGAGGCTTGACTGGAGGAGGATA
GGTGTAAAGTTTGGGTGCACTTCGGCTGTCAACCAGAGCCTGAAAGTGTCTTTGGGTTGCAAGGTGTTCA
GTTCCTTCTCCAAGACAGGCAGCCAGGAGACAACCAGGTGCAAGTTCTTCAAACACAGCCAGTCACCATT
CCTTGCGCATTCCTTGAGCATTTGGATAGCCAAGTCAGCTTGGCCCTGGCCCATTGCAACCTGGTGGTAA
CATTCTCCTGATCTTTCGGCGTTGGCGAGCTCCTGGAGTTCCTGGGAGGGATCGGCTCCTGGAGAAATAA
TGATCAGAATGGGCTCGATTTCGAGTGTCTCCTTGTACAGCCTCTTGAGATTGAGTGGGAGTGGAGAGAC
TTCCTTCAAACCCAAGGTCTTGCAGGCAAAGAGGGCCATAGCTGACTGCAATCTATCTGGCCTGAGCACC
TGCACGACGAGGATCTGCTGGAACAAGCTGACCTTCTTAGCCAAGATGCTAGGAAATTCCTGCTCACACA
TGCTGTTGTTGTAGTAGGTGCGCCACAAAGCGGCGTCCTCGAAACACAGAGTCTGGTACAGGGAAGGCAG
AGCGATCTTCAAGGTTGCCACAGCCCAGGATCTCTCTTGATCGATCCATGAAGGCAACTGGTCCCTGATC
TTCTGCTGGGAGTCGGCTTTGCGCAACATGTCTCCGACCACCACGCCAGTGAAGGTATCCCATTCGTTCT
CCTGGAACAATTCTGGATGCATACCTCTGACGAAATGCAGGGCGAACATCAGCTGGTCGGCCTTGAACAG
GCAGCGGCAGATGTATTCGTACACCATGTGCTGCAGGGAGCTGATCAGGGATTGAATCCTCTGTTCTGTG
TTCTCAGAATCCTGCTTATTCTGGAGTGCCCTTTGAAACAACCTCAGAAAGGCGGCCAGGGAGAACCTGT
ACATATTATTGATCTTGGAGAGGTCAGAGATAATGAAGTACATCTTTGAAGCAGACTCAGCGAGTGGCAG
ATATGCGTCGCGCTCCTGGTCGAGAGAGATTTGCAGCTTATAAGATTCCTTCAGAGACTCTTGGATGAGG
GCGGAAGATGCTTTAGTCTGATTCAGAGACTCGATCAGGTCCTTGTTCTCCAGGATGTTGCCCTGAGAAG
TAGCCAATGTCTCCAGCAGAGATTCTTCGAGTTTGGCCAGTTGGATCTTCTTATCCTCCTCCTGTTGGAG
CAGCTTAGTCTTCTGTTCTTCCAAATCGGGTTTCTCATGTTGGATGGTGAGGGCCAGGAGCTGGCCTCTC
AGTCCTGAGCGGGTGGTTGTGAAATTAACCTCTGTGACGATGCTGGCAGCGTCTGGTGGAATGAATGGGT
TGGGATTCCTAGTGCTCAGGAACAGGCGAAACTCCTCGTTATAGTCGATGATCTTATCTCCAATCTGGAC
CACATAGCGTGGGCCTTGGGCCACCAAATCTCTGCGCAACAGAGGGTACAGAACTGGCTCCACGCCATCC
ATCTCCTGGATGATCAAGGTCTTGCCGAAGCGGACGGCGAGTTCCAGGGCAGTGATGAAGTTGGAGTCTT
GCTGGTTGATCACTTCCAGCCTGGAATCCTTCAAGTGAGTCTTCAGCCACTCAGTAGCCTGTGAGCTGGG
ATCGATGAGGAAAGGGCAAACGCGGGATTGCAAGATAACCAGTGCGTTCTCGATTGAGAGGTCATCGCTG
GGCAGACCTTCAGACTTCCAGATCAGCTGCTCTGACTCGGTGCAGAGAAATCTTCTCAGGTCAAACTTCT
CCAGGCCGGCAGACTTGGTCCACTCCTCCAGACATGTCTTTCTGAGAGACTCAGGTGCAGCGGACAAGTA
GGTGATAAAGGCTGCGGCCAACTGAGCCCTCTTTGGGAGGGTTGCCAGCTCCTCAGTAATCTCGACGACC
TGAGCATTCCATCTCTTGTGTTCGCGGTCCAGCTGATTAATCAACACTTCAGCTGCTTTGATAGTCTCCT
GAGCCTTGGACACCTCAGCTTCCAACTTAGCTGCTTCTGAGGTCCTGCTCTGAAATTTCTCCTTCAGTTC
TGACACCTTCTGACCGACAGAATTGAGGAGTTCTTCCAGTTTCCTCTTTCTATCCTCGGTCTTCTTCAGG
TTGCTTTCCAGGCCGGCTTGCTCAGTCTCCAGAGGGTGGATGCGTTCGAGCACGTGAGAGTACTGGATAT
TGGCCTTAACCCAGGCTGCCAAGGGTGCAGCTGCAGTTGATGCTCTCTTAGCGTTCTTGGGATCAAATGA
ACCTTTATTCTTGAACAGCAGTTCCTCCACAGATTCCCTAATTTCCTTGGAGATGTTCCTAGCGTCGAAA
GTAGCAATGTCCTCCCTGACACCGCGCTTGGCCAAGAAAGACTTCATAGACACCCAAGAGGTGTCAAAGA
TACCCATCAAGCGCAGGACGCCCTCCAGGATGTCGCGGATAACGTCTGGTGGCATTCTCAGTGACCTGAT
CTCTGAGAGAGACTCTGGTTTGATATTACCCACGGCGAGCTTGGCCTCGTTCACCAGAGGCTGCACCTCT
TTGAGTTCGTCGTCAATCTTGTTCTTTCTCTCCTCGATCTTGACCACCTCCTCTGCGATGCGGTGCTTCA
GCCTCTCCAGCTCTGTCTTCTGCTCGGAAGCATCCTGCATAGACACGGTAATCATTTGCAGGGCAGCGTC
AGCTTCATCCTGCTTAGTCTTCAGGAGGACTGATTGTTCGCCAGCCTTGCGATTCAGTTCATCCACCAGA
GCTTTGGCTTCGTTCAGCTTGCTGACTCCGGCCTGCAGATGAGATTGGCGCTTCAGCAGCTCCTTCTTCT
TTGAGCTGGAGATGGCGGAATAGACGTGGAGGAAGGTCATGTACTGGCTAGGAGTAGCTCCGTAAGCTTT
GCAAGACTCGTGGATCAGCAGGAAGCTCTTGAGGAAATCAGGATCGACGGAGTTCTTCTTCTTCTCCTCT
TTGCGCTTCTTGTCGTTGTACTTCTCACCGCCTCCAGTCTCGCTAAACAACATCTCGGGAATCTTCTTCA
TAGAAGAATTAGACCAACCCTCCATCCAGAGGACCTGGCACTTCTTATGGAGGGCGGGATTGCTCTCGCA
ATTGATCATGAAATTGGAATTAGCGCTGTCCATAATCAGCACAATGTGGAGATTCTGTTGAATGCGATAG
GTGAAGTAATTGAACACTGGGCCGAAGAAGCCGTCCTGTGATGCCTGATCCTTCAATGGGAGGAGCAGTG
GCTCCAGTTCCTCCAAAGTGTACAAGCCGGGCACCTCGCCAGAGGACAGCAGGGAGTTGATCATCTCCAG
GAAGGTTGGGTGGACGAATTGATAGTCCTCCAAGAGGAGGACGACCTGCTGGGCCTCGATACCGGCGAGT
TGCAAGACGTGTTTCAGATCGTTCTTGAATTGCTTGAGTTCGTAGCCTCTGCTGATCTTTGGAGAGAACA
GGACGGCTCCATGCATATGGCTGACCAGAGAAGTAATAGTGCGTCTTCCAACTCCAGAGCGTCCGGCCAG
CAGCAGTGATCCACCAGGGAAAGACAGGACGCGATCAATTCTGGACATATACTCCAGGACCTCGTGGAAC
AACAGAATGTCCAGGTTCTGGTTGTCGCGGCCGTAGTGAATCAGGCCCTTCTTGATCACGTCCTTCAAGT
CAGTTGAGTTCAGTTTGCCGAGAGGCTTGCCATGAGGTGGCAATGGTTGGCCTGGAGCAGCCCTTGCACC
GGAGTTGTGCCTGGCTCCCCATGTCACATAGAAGGAATCGGACATATTATCCAGGATATCAGAGCCCCAA
TCACCTTGAAACACAGAGGTGAGGATAATATCGAACAGATGCAGTTCCTTAGCGCCAACAATCTTATCTC
TAAAGAGCCTGCGGGCTTCGTAAGCCACGATTTCGAGGACATAATCCAATGGGTGGTTTGATGAGCCTCC
CTCCAGGTCATAGCGAAACAGTCCCAGAACCCATTGTGTCAGAATGCAGGGTGTGAAGAAGTAATGTGAG
TAATCATCGACGGTGAACTTGGCGCGGACTTGTTCGTACACCTGAACCATAGAGCCAGCCAAGAGGTAGA
TCTTGCTTGATGAGCCCCAGATGCTATGGTTCTTCAAATTCTTGTGGAGGACAGGTTCGAGGTAGGCGCC
ATAGATGGTCTGCAACTGTTCGCGCTCGGGATAATCGATTGAGCACAGTCTCACAATTGATGTAAACCTG
GTGGTGAGCTTATGCCTTCCCAACCTACCGCCGGCAGACATGGAAGCCACAATCTGGATGTTCGCGGCCG
CCTGCCCAGCAGACCTCCGAGTGCCTTAACGCTCTCTGTCTTACCAGTGCCAGCTGGACCGTATGGGTTG
CCTCCCAGGCCCATCTTCATAGCCTGTGTCAAGGTGAGGTAACACTTGTCAGTGAGTGGAGTGTAAACGA
GCTTGCTGGCATTTCCTTGGTACTCATAGGTGTACTGGAACTCGCTGTCAACCATCTGAACGCAACAGGT
GTGGTCGGACTTCATGTAGAACCTCAACTGCTTCTTCCAGGCCCAATCTTCGGTGGTGTGCACTTGGATT
TGGTTCAGCTGCTTGACCACGTCGATGTTATGGATAATGTCGAGAATCAGTGCTTTCAGTTTCAGCTCCA
GAATACCGGACTCTGTGTTACCTGGGTCCTCGGAAGATGTGTCGATGTTAGTATACTGCTCCAATTTGTT
CACCAGCTGTGTCTCAATCTGGTGCAGGGAGTGATCTTTAATTGCGTTCTCCACATCTTCGGTAAACTTG
ATCTGTTCGGCCAAGCACAGGATCTGTGATGGGAACAGAGAAGGGTCCACAGCTCCCTGAGAGCTGCGTC
CGGTTGTCACGCACTCCTTCAGCAGCTGCTCCAGGGTCTTCTTCATCTCCAGGGCCAGATCGTTCAGCCA
GGTTTCGACGTTATTGGACAAGGGCACCTTATTCTTGAATGGCACAACTTCTCCCTCCAAGGACTTCATT
GCAGTAATGTGCTTAGACTTCTCATCGAAACAGACAGAGTTGATACCAGCAAACAGCTTCTTGAGGTGAG
ACTGAATCACGGATGGATTGGTTGACTGGCCCAAGATCTCCAGCAGGTCATCGTCTCCGATGAAGTAGAA
GCGAGGGAAGGCGCTGCGCTTCTCCTCCAGGAACTCGTTGAGGCTGCGCTGGCATCTCTGCAATTGGTCC
AGGATGGTCAGCAGTGAGTTGCGAATGCCTGCGTGGGTAGTCAAGGTTGTGACGCGATTGTCCTTCTTGA
TATCTGTCATGATGCTGCGGAAATCTTCATCCACCCTGTTGAATCTGGTCTGCTCTTTGGGCAGGGCTCC
GCGACCAAAGATTGGTTCGAGGTAAACCCACTTTCTCTGAATATGGTTGAGGTTCTGCAAATATTCGTCC
AGTTCGGCGAGTTTCCTTTCCCAGATGCTGACCTTGTCTTCAAAGCCTTTATAGTATGGTGAGTCCTTCA
AGGACTGCAGGAGGCATCTATTGTCGCCCACCTGGTTGACGATGTCCTTCCAATCCTTGATCAGCTTCAT
GGTGCGGCTCTGGGAGTCCTCATAGTCGATCAGTGTGAACACAGCACCCACGCCCCACAAATCCAGTTCC
CTGAGTGCTTCGCGGATGGTCACTTCACCCTGGGCGCGTGAGTTCAGATCTTTCAGGTCAGCAGCCTTGG
CCACGATGGTATCGGCAACTCTCAGCAGGTCACCGAACAGCAGTTTCTCCAGAGATGTGCCGCGAGGCAG
ACCCAGCAAGCGGAACAGATCCAGCCAGTGATCGGGTGACAGGTGTTCTCCGCGGACGTACTTCAGGATA
GGGATAACAATCTTATATTTGTCCACCTCAGATTGGAGCTTGACAGTCATCACAGAATGCTCCTCCACTT
TCCTGAGGCGGTCGTGCCAATTCATCAGAAACTCCTCAAACAAGTAGGTCTTAGTGCGAAAGGTGATCCA
ATCTTCATTGGCCATTTCTTGGAATCCCTGCTGGAACTCTTCGTAGAAGGCCCAAATCTGAGCACAGGAC
TCAATATCCTTGCTGATGCTGGAGGCGAGAGAGAAGTTAGGTTCTTCGAGGCGGAAGTGGTGACAGTCAT
CGACCAGCTTCTTGCGTGTCACTTCCAAATCGTCAGAACCGGTAATACCAGCAGCAGTAACAAATTCTAA
CAAGACCATGTGGTCTCTCTTTTCGTTTGGATCC
[124 nt withheld, positions 8108-8231]
C
[141 nt withheld, positions 8233-8373]
CCTTTGACGTTGGAGTCCACGTTCTTTAATAGTGGACTCTTGTTCCAAACTGGTTTAACACTCAGAATTC
GTAATCATGGTCATAGCTGTTTCCTGTGTGAAATTGTTATCCGCTCACAATTCCACACAACATACGAGCC
GGAAGCATAAAGTGTAAAGCCTGGGGTGCCTAATGAGTGAGCTAACTCACATTAATTGCGTTGCGCTCAC
TGCCCGCTTTCCAGTCGGGAAACCTGTCGTGCCAGCTGCATTAATGAATCGGCCAACGCGCGGGGAGAGG
CGGTTTGCGTATTGGGCGCTCTTCCGCTTCCTCGCTCACTGACTCGCTGCGCTCGGTCGTTCGGCTGCGG
CGAGCGGTATCAGCTCACTCAAAGGCGGTAATACGGTTATCCACAGAATCAGGGGATAACGCAGGAAAGA
ACATGTGAGCAAAAGGCCAGCAAAAGGCCAGGAACCGTAAAAAGGCCGCGTTGCTGGCGTTTTTCCATAG
GCTCCGCCCCCCTGACGAGCATCACAAAAATCGACGCTCAAGTCAGAGGTGGCGAAACCCGACAGGACTA
TAAAGATACCAGGCGTTTCCCCCTGGAAGCTCCCTCGTGCGCTCTCCTGTTCCGACCCTGCCGCTTACCG
GATACCTGTCCGCCTTTCTCCCTTCGGGAAGCGTGGCGCTTTCTCATAGCTCACGCTGTAGGTATCTCAG
TTCGGTGTAGGTCGTTCGCTCCAAGCTGGGCTGTGTGCACGAACCCCCCGTTCAGCCCGACCGCTGCGCC
TTATCCGGTAACTATCGTCTTGAGTCCAACCCGGTAAGACACGACTTATCGCCACTGGCAGCAGCCACTG
GTAACAGGATTAGCAGAGCGAGGTATGTAGGCGGTGCTACAGAGTTCTTGAAGTGGTGGCCTAACTACGG
CTACACTAGAAGGACAGTATTTGGTATCTGCGCTCTGCTGAAGCCAGTTACCTTCGGAAAAAGAGTTGGT
AGCTCTTGATCCGGCAAACAAACCACCGCTGGTAGCGGTGGTTTTTTTGTTTGCAAGCAGCAGATTACGC
GCAGAAAAAAAGGATCTCAAGAAGATCCTTTGATCTTTTCTACGGGGTCTGACGCTCAGTGGAACGAAAA
CTCACGTTAAGGGATTTTGGTCATGAGATTATCAAAAAGGATCTTCACCTAGATCCTTTTAAATTAAAAA
TGAAGTTTTAAATCAATCTAAAGTATATATGAGTAAACTTGGTCTGACAGTTACCAATGCTTAATCAGTG
AGGCACCTATCTCAGCGATCTGTCTATTTCGTTCATCCATAGTTGCCTGACTCCCCGTCGTGTAGATAAC
TACGATACGGGAGGGCTTACCATCTGGCCCCAGTGCTGCAATGATACCGCGAGACCCACGCTCACCGGCT
CCAGATTTATCAGCAATAAACCAGCCAGCCGGAAGGGCCGAGCGCAGAAGTGGTCCTGCAACTTTATCCG
CCTCCATCCAGTCTATTAATTGTTGCCGGGAAGCTAGAGTAAGTAGTTCGCCAGTTAATAGTTTGCGCAA
CGTTGTTGCCATTGCTACAGGCATCGTGGTGTCACGCTCGTCGTTTGGTATGGCTTCATTCAGCTCCGGT
TCCCAACGATCAAGGCGAGTTACATGATCCCCCATGTTGTGCAAAAAAGCGGTTAGCTCCTTCGGTCCTC
CGATCGTTGTCAGAAGTAAGTTGGCCGCAGTGTTATCACTCATGGTTATGGCAGCACTGCATAATTCTCT
TACTGTCATGCCATCCGTAAGATGCTTTTCTGTGACTGGTGAGTACTCAACCAAGTCATTCTGAGAATAG
TGTATGCGGCGACCGAGTTGCTCTTGCCCGGCGTCAATACGGGATAATACCGCGCCACATAGCAGAACTT
TAAAAGTGCTCATCATTGGAAAACGTTCTTCGGGGCGAAAACTCTCAAGGATCTTACCGCTGTTGAGATC
CAGTTCGATGTAACCCACTCGTGCACCCAACTGATCTTCAGCATCTTTTACTTTCACCAGCGTTTCTGGG
TGAGCAAAAACAGGAAGGCAAAATGCCGCAAAAAAGGGAATAAGGGCGACACGGAAATGTTGAATACTCA
TACTCTTCCTTTTTCAATATTATTGAAGCATTTATCAGGGTTATTGTCTCATGAGCGGATACATATTTGA
ATGTATTTAGAAAAATAAACAAATAGGGGTTCCGCGCACATTTCCCCGAAAAGTGCCACCTGACGTCTAA
GAAACCATTATTATCATGACATTAACCTATAAAAATAGGCGTATCACGAGGCCCTTTCGTCTCGCGCGTT
TCGGTGATGACGGTGAAAACCTCTGACACATGCAGCTCCCGGAGACGGTCACAGCTTGTCTGTAAGCGGA
TGCCGGGAGCAGACAAGCCCGTCAGGGCGCGTCAGCGGGTGTTGGCGGGTGTCGGGGCTGGCTTAA
Features (pLannotate 1.2.2; 14 found; start..end, strand, type, name):
     44..424     +  rep_origin     M13 ori (sequence partly withheld): M13 bacteriophage origin of replication; arrow indicates direction of (+) strand synthesis
    449..6175    -  CDS            DYNC2H1 (fragment): DYHC2_HUMAN - Also known as DHC1B, DHC2, DNCH2, DYH1B, KIAA1997. Experimental evidence at protein level: Swiss-Prot protein existence level 1. May function as a motor for intraflagellar retrograde transport. Functions in cilia biogenesis. May play a role in transport between endoplasmic reticulum and Golgi or organization of the Golgi in cells (By similarity). From Homo sapiens (Human).
   6181..8037    -  CDS            DYNC2H1 (fragment): DYHC2_HUMAN - Also known as DHC1B, DHC2, DNCH2, DYH1B, KIAA1997. Experimental evidence at protein level: Swiss-Prot protein existence level 1. May function as a motor for intraflagellar retrograde transport. Functions in cilia biogenesis. May play a role in transport between endoplasmic reticulum and Golgi or organization of the Golgi in cells (By similarity). From Homo sapiens (Human).
   8029..8106    -  CDS            10B (fragment): 10B is a fluorescent protein published in 1996, derived from Aequorea victoria.
   8108..8426    +  rep_origin     f1 ori (fragment) (sequence partly withheld): f1 bacteriophage origin of replication; arrow indicates direction of (+) strand synthesis
   8475..8497    -  protein_bind   lac operator (fragment): The lac repressor binds to the lac operator to inhibit transcription in E. coli. This inhibition can be relieved by adding lactose or isopropyl-β-D-thiogalactopyranoside (IPTG). lac repressor encoded by lacI
   8501..8531    -  promoter       lac promoter: promoter for the E. coli lac operon
   8546..8567    -  protein_bind   CAP binding site: CAP binding activates transcription in the presence of cAMP. E. coli catabolite activator protein
   8580..8672    -  CDS            lacI (fragment): lac repressor; lacI; The lac repressor binds to the lac operator to inhibit transcription in E. coli. This inhibition can be relieved by adding lactose or isopropyl-β-D-thiogalactopyranoside (IPTG).
   8855..9443    -  rep_origin     ori: high-copy-number ColE1/pMB1/pBR322/pUC origin of replication
   9614..10474   -  CDS            AmpR: β-lactamase; bla; confers resistance to ampicillin, carbenicillin, and related antibiotics
  10475..10579   -  promoter       AmpR promoter: bla
  10674..10709   +  CDS            rop (fragment): Rop protein, which maintains plasmids at low copy number; rop
  10811..43      +  misc_feature   bom (fragment) (across the origin): basis of mobility region from pBR322
