>Addgene plasmid #111520 | pScaf-8064.4 | addgene full sequence | sequence record 217042 | Addgene NGS Result
CTATGCGGCATCAGAGCAGATTGTACTGAGAGTGCACCATATG
[124 nt withheld, positions 44-167]
C
[141 nt withheld, positions 169-309]
CCTTTGACGTTGGAGTCCACGTTCTTT
[37 nt withheld, positions 337-373]
ACCCTATCTCGGGCTATTCTTTTGATTTATAAGGGATTTTGCCGATTTCGGGGTACCGCATGCCTCGAGT
TAGACCTGATTCTTGAGAAACAAGGCGGCTCCACACTGAATCCATTGATCCTGATTACCACCGCAAGGCA
CATCGATGTTGGTCACGACTCTGTCGCGCTCAGCGGATGTGTACACTGGCAAAGAAATGCACTCATCGGG
TGAGTATGGGCCGCAAGCGTCTTGAGGAATCCAACCCATGAAGCATGGCAGAACGCTAGAGACGCTTGGG
CTGTCGAGCTGATTCTCGGACAGTTGATTACCGTCGAAGGAGCAGCCTTCCAGGAGCAGTCCTGAGATCT
TGATCTGGAGTTTGGCCTCTTGCAGTCTACCCTTCCAGGAGGCGACAAATTTCAGAGAATCCACTGATCT
TCCAACAGCCCTTGCTGTTTCCTGGCGGAGGGCGTTCAGGAATGTGTCGGGATGGAACAATTCAGAGAGG
TCCAGTGTTTCGGACAAGAGGGCCTGCTTCTCTGCTTTATCGACCCAATTCTGGATGGCCAGTGCTCTAG
CCACGAGGCCTCTGAGATATTGCAGAGGGTCTTCGGGTCCCTCCCACTTGGATTGCCAGGCCAGAGGGCA
CTTCTGGTTGAGCAGGGCAGAGGCCAACTTCTGGACTTCTGATGAGAGCAGTGTAGTGCCGCGGATCACT
TTGCTCAAGGCTGCCAGTGATTGATGAACTGACTGGACCAATCTGATGGCGTTGAACTGCTCCAAGATAA
TAAAGGACAGAATTGGTGATCCTTGGCGGTCATTGGGAGGAGGGACCTTCTGGTGGATCAGGTTGGAGTT
CTGGTTCAGTTTCTTCCACAGGTTGAGCACTGGGCTGAGTTCATTGCTCCAGATCTCGCGATCGAACTTT
GAGCCTGCAGTAATAGAGCGGCCCAGGATGCGGAGTTGGGAAATCACCTGAGATGAGATCATGCGCTGTG
ATGAGCGTGCAATGTTGGCAGGCAGACCGAAGAAGGATGGCTTATCGTCTTCTGGAATCTTCTCAATGAC
AGCCCTGTAATCCAGAATGCTGCAGCTTTGTGGCAGGCTCACGCTGTAGGGAAAGATGGACTTCTTGTTG
CGCTGATTGAACACGTCAATGACGCTAGAGTTGAAGAATTGCTTCAAATAGCTCTGCAGGACGCGCAAGT
CGAAATAGTTATCGATGCGGCCTCCGTAGATGGCGTTCTCCAGCAGACCATGGACAAACTCCCATTGCAC
GTCCTTGGCACCATCAAAGAGCCTGTCAATGATATTGTAACCGGCCCTCAGGTCGGAGAGAGAGAACTCG
TAGAATTTGGTCCAACCTTGAGGAATGTAGTTGCGCCTCTCTTGGCATGCGGCGTGAAACCAGGCCAGAG
AGAACAGAGCATGTGCGCGGTGAGTGTTATCTTTCTTAGAGATTTGTTCAGGTGTCCAAGATTCATATGT
GCGCATGAGATTCTTCTTGAGTCCAGGTGGTGATTCATAAGTGATCTTGAGGCTTGACTGGAGGAGGATA
GGTGTAAAGTTTGGGTGCACTTCGGCTGTCAACCAGAGCCTGAAAGTGTCTTTGGGTTGCAAGGTGTTCA
GTTCCTTCTCCAAGACAGGCAGCCAGGAGACAACCAGGTGCAAGTTCTTCAAACACAGCCAGTCACCATT
CCTTGCGCATTCCTTGAGCATTTGGATAGCCAAGTCAGCTTGGCCCTGGCCCATTGCAACCTGGTGGTAA
CATTCTCCTGATCTTTCGGCGTTGGCGAGCTCCTGGAGTTCCTGGGAGGGATCGGCTCCTGGAGAAATAA
TGATCAGAATGGGCTCGATTTCGAGTGTCTCCTTGTACAGCCTCTTGAGATTGAGTGGGAGTGGAGAGAC
TTCCTTCAAACCCAAGGTCTTGCAGGCAAAGAGGGCCATAGCTGACTGCAATCTATCTGGCCTGAGCACC
TGCACGACGAGGATCTGCTGGAACAAGCTGACCTTCTTAGCCAAGATGCTAGGAAATTCCTGCTCACACA
TGCTGTTGTTGTAGTAGGTGCGCCACAAAGCGGCGTCCTCGAAACACAGAGTCTGGTACAGGGAAGGCAG
AGCGATCTTCAAGGTTGCCACAGCCCAGGATCTCTCTTGATCGATCCATGAAGGCAACTGGTCCCTGATC
TTCTGCTGGGAGTCGGCTTTGCGCAACATGTCTCCGACCACCACGCCAGTGAAGGTATCCCATTCGTTCT
CCTGGAACAATTCTGGATGCATACCTCTGACGAAATGCAGGGCGAACATCAGCTGGTCGGCCTTGAACAG
GCAGCGGCAGATGTATTCGTACACCATGTGCTGCAGGGAGCTGATCAGGGATTGAATCCTCTGTTCTGTG
TTCTCAGAATCCTGCTTATTCTGGAGTGCCCTTTGAAACAACCTCAGAAAGGCGGCCAGGGAGAACCTGT
ACATATTATTGATCTTGGAGAGGTCAGAGATAATGAAGTACATCTTTGAAGCAGACTCAGCGAGTGGCAG
ATATGCGTCGCGCTCCTGGTCGAGAGAGATTTGCAGCTTATAAGATTCCTTCAGAGACTCTTGGATGAGG
GCGGAAGATGCTTTAGTCTGATTCAGAGACTCGATCAGGTCCTTGTTCTCCAGGATGTTGCCCTGAGAAG
TAGCCAATGTCTCCAGCAGAGATTCTTCGAGTTTGGCCAGTTGGATCTTCTTATCCTCCTCCTGTTGGAG
CAGCTTAGTCTTCTGTTCTTCCAAATCGGGTTTCTCATGTTGGATGGTGAGGGCCAGGAGCTGGCCTCTC
AGTCCTGAGCGGGTGGTTGTGAAATTAACCTCTGTGACGATGCTGGCAGCGTCTGGTGGAATGAATGGGT
TGGGATTCCTAGTGCTCAGGAACAGGCGAAACTCCTCGTTATAGTCGATGATCTTATCTCCAATCTGGAC
CACATAGCGTGGGCCTTGGGCCACCAAATCTCTGCGCAACAGAGGGTACAGAACTGGCTCCACGCCATCC
ATCTCCTGGATGATCAAGGTCTTGCCGAAGCGGACGGCGAGTTCCAGGGCAGTGATGAAGTTGGAGTCTT
GCTGGTTGATCACTTCCAGCCTGGAATCCTTCAAGTGAGTCTTCAGCCACTCAGTAGCCTGTGAGCTGGG
ATCGATGAGGAAAGGGCAAACGCGGGATTGCAAGATAACCAGTGCGTTCTCGATTGAGAGGTCATCGCTG
GGCAGACCTTCAGACTTCCAGATCAGCTGCTCTGACTCGGTGCAGAGAAATCTTCTCAGGTCAAACTTCT
CCAGGCCGGCAGACTTGGTCCACTCCTCCAGACATGTCTTTCTGAGAGACTCAGGTGCAGCGGACAAGTA
GGTGATAAAGGCTGCGGCCAACTGAGCCCTCTTTGGGAGGGTTGCCAGCTCCTCAGTAATCTCGACGACC
TGAGCATTCCATCTCTTGTGTTCGCGGTCCAGCTGATTAATCAACACTTCAGCTGCTTTGATAGTCTCCT
GAGCCTTGGACACCTCAGCTTCCAACTTAGCTGCTTCTGAGGTCCTGCTCTGAAATTTCTCCTTCAGTTC
TGACACCTTCTGACCGACAGAATTGAGGAGTTCTTCCAGTTTCCTCTTTCTATCCTCGGTCTTCTTCAGG
TTGCTTTCCAGGCCGGCTTGCTCAGTCTCCAGAGGGTGGATGCGTTCGAGCACGTGAGAGTACTGGATAT
TGGCCTTAACCCAGGCTGCCAAGGGTGCAGCTGCAGTTGATGCTCTCTTAGCGTTCTTGGGATCAAATGA
ACCTTTATTCTTGAACAGCAGTTCCTCCACAGATTCCCTAATTTCCTTGGAGATGTTCCTAGCGTCGAAA
GTAGCAATGTCCTCCCTGACACCGCGCTTGGCCAAGAAAGACTTCATAGACACCCAAGAGGTGTCAAAGA
TACCCATCAAGCGCAGGACGCCCTCCAGGATGTCGCGGATAACGTCTGGTGGCATTCTCAGTGACCTGAT
CTCTGAGAGAGACTCTGGTTTGATATTACCCACGGCGAGCTTGGCCTCGTTCACCAGAGGCTGCACCTCT
TTGAGTTCGTCGTCAATCTTGTTCTTTCTCTCCTCGATCTTGACCACCTCCTCTGCGATGCGGTGCTTCA
GCCTCTCCAGCTCTGTCTTCTGCTCGGAAGCATCCTGCATAGACACGGTAATCATTTGCAGGGCAGCGTC
AGCTTCATCCTGCTTAGTCTTCAGGAGGACTGATTGTTCGCCAGCCTTGCGATTCAGTTCATCCACCAGA
GCTTTGGCTTCGTTCAGCTTGCTGACTCCGGCCTGCAGATGAGATTGGCGCTTCAGCAGCTCCTTCTTCT
TTGAGCTGGAGATGGCGGAATAGACGTGGAGGAAGGTCATGTACTGGCTAGGAGTAGCTCCGTAAGCTTT
GCAAGACTCGTGGATCAGCAGGAAGCTCTTGAGGAAATCAGGATCGACGGAGTTCTTCTTCTTCTCCTCT
TTGCGCTTCTTGTCGTTGTACTTCTCACCGCCTCCAGTCTCGCTAAACAACATCTCGGGAATCTTCTTCA
TAGAAGAATTAGACCAACCCTCCATCCAGAGGACCTGGCACTTCTTATGGAGGGCGGGATTGCTCTCGCA
ATTGATCATGAAATTGGAATTAGCGCTGTCCATAATCAGCACAATGTGGAGATTCTGTTGAATGCGATAG
GTGAAGTAATTGAACACTGGGCCGAAGAAGCCGTCCTGTGATGCCTGATCCTTCAATGGGAGGAGCAGTG
GCTCCAGTTCCTCCAAAGTGTACAAGCCGGGCACCTCGCCAGAGGACAGCAGGGAGTTGATCATCTCCAG
GAAGGTTGGGTGGACGAATTGATAGTCCTCCAAGAGGAGGACGACCTGCTGGGCCTCGATACCGGCGAGT
TGCAAGACGTGTTTCAGATCGTTCTTGAATTGCTTGAGTTCGTAGCCTCTGCTGATCTTTGGAGAGAACA
GGACGGCTCCATGCATATGGCTGACCAGAGAAGTAATAGTGCGTCTTCCAACTCCAGAGCGTCCGGCCAG
CAGCAGTGATCCACCAGGGAAAGACAGGACGCGATCAATTCTGGACATATACTCCAGGACCTCGTGGAAC
AACAGAATGTCCAGGTTCTGGTTGTCGCGGCCGTAGTGAATCAGGCCCTTCTTGATCACGTCCTTCAAGT
CAGTTGAGTTCAGTTTGCCGAGAGGCTTGCCATGAGGTGGCAATGGTTGGCCTGGAGCAGCCCTTGCACC
GGAGTTGTGCCTGGCTCCCCATGTCACATAGAAGGAATCGGACATATTATCCAGGATATCAGAGCCCCAA
TCACCTTGAAACACAGAGGTGAGGATAATATCGAACAGATGCAGTTCCTTAGCGCCAACAATCTTATCTC
TAAAGAGCCTGCGGGCTTCGTAAGCCACGATTTCGAGGACATAATCCAATGGGTGGTTTGATGAGCCTCC
CTCCAGGTCATAGCGAAACAGTCCCAGAACCCATTGTGTCAGAATGCAGGGTGTGAAGAAGTAATGTGAG
TAATCATCGACGGTGAACTTGGCGCGGACTTGTTCGTACACCTGAACCATAGAGCCAGCCAAGAGGTAGA
TCTTGCTTGATGAGCCCCAGATGCTATGGTTCTTCAAATTCTTGTGGAGGACAGGTTCGAGGTAGGCGCC
ATAGATGGTCTGCAACTGTTCGCGCTCGGGATAATCGATTGAGCACAGTCTCACAATTGATGTAAACCTG
GTGGTGAGCTTATGCCTTCCCAACCTACCGCCGGCAGACATGGAAGCCACAATCTGGATGTTCGCGGCCG
CCTGCCCAGCAGACCTCCGAGTGCCTTAACGCTCTCTGTCTTACCAGTGCCAGCTGGACCGTATGGGTTG
CCTCCCAGGCCCATCTTCATAGCCTGTGTCAAGGTGAGGTAACACTTGTCAGTGAGTGGAGTGTAAACGA
GCTTGCTGGCATTTCCTTGGTACTCATAGGTGTACTGGAACTCGCTGTCAACCATCTGAACGCAACAGGT
GTGGTCGGACTTCATGTAGAACCTCAACTGCTTCTTCCAGGCCCAATCTTCGGTGGTGTGCACTTGGATT
TGGTTCAGCTGCTTGACCACGTCGATGTTATGGATAATGTCGAGAATCAGTGCTTTCAGTTTCAGCTCCA
GAATACCGGACTCTGTGTTACCTGGGTCCTCGGAAGATGTGTCGATGTTAGTATACTGCTCCAATTTGTT
CACCAGCTGTGTCTCAATCTGGTGCAGGGAGTGATCTTTAATTGCGTTCTCCACATCTTCGGTAAACTTG
ATCTGTTCGGCCAAGCACAGGATCTGTGATGGGAACAGAGAAGGGTCCACAGCTCCCTGAGAGCTGCGTC
CGGTTGTCACGCACTCCTTCAGCAGCTGCTCCAGGGTCTTCTTCATCTCCAGGGCCAGATCGTTCAGCCA
GGTTTCGACGTTATTGGACAAGGGCACCTTATTCTTGAATGGCACAACTTCTCCCTCCAAGGACTTCATT
GCAGTAATGTGCTTAGACTTCTCATCGAAACAGACAGAGTTGATACCAGCAAACAGCTTCTTGAGGTGAG
ACTGAATCACGGATGGATTGGTTGACTGGCCCAAGATCTCCAGCAGGTCATCGTCTCCGATGAAGTAGAA
GCGAGGGAAGGCGCTGCGCTTCTCCTCCAGGAACTCGTTGAGGCTGCGCTGGCATCTCTGCAATTGGTCC
AGGATGGTCAGCAGTGAGTTGCGAATGCCTGCGTGGGTAGTCAAGGTTGTGACGCGATTGTCCTTCTTGA
TATCTGTCATGATGCTGCGGAAATCTTCATCCACCCTGTTGAATCTGGTCTGCTCTTTGGGCAGGGCTCC
GCGACCAAAGATTGGTTCGAGGTAAACCCACTTTCTCTGAATATGGTTGAGGTTCTGCAAATATTCGTCC
AGTTCGGCGAGTTTCCTTTCCCAGATGCTGACCTTGTCTTCAAAGCCTTTATAGTATGGTGAGTCCTTCA
AGGACTGCAGGAGGCATCTATTGTCGCCCACCTGGTTGACGATGTCCTTCCAATCCTTGATCAGCTTCAT
GGTGCGGCTCTGGGAGTCCTCATAGTCGATCAGTGTGAACACAGCACCCACGCCCCACAAATCCAGTTCC
CTGAGTGCTTCGCGGATGGTCACTTCACCCTGGGCGCGTGAGTTCAGATCTTTCAGGTCAGCAGCCTTGG
CCACGATGGTATCGGCAACTCTCAGCAGGTCACCGAACAGCAGTTTCTCCAGAGATGTGCCGCGAGGCAG
ACCCAGCAAGCGGAACAGATCCAGCCAGTGATCGGGTGACAGGTGTTCTCCGCGGACGTACTTCAGGATA
GGGATAACAATCTTATATTTGTCCACCTCAGATTGGAGCTTGACAGTCATCACAGAATGCTCCTCCACTT
TCCTGAGGCGGTCGTGCCAATTCATCAGAAACTCCTCAAACAAGTAGGTCTTAGTGCGAAAGGTGATCCA
ATCTTCATTGGCCATTTCTTGGAATCCCTGCTGGAACTCTTCGTAGAAGGCCCAAATCTGAGCACAGGAC
TCAATATCCTTGCTGATGCTGGAGGCGAGAGAGAAGTTAGGTTCTTCGAGGCGGAAGTGGTGACAGTCAT
CGACCAGCTTCTTGCGTGTCACTTCCAAATCGTCAGAACCGGTAATACCAGCAGCAGTAACAAATTCTAA
CAAGACCATGTGGTCTCTCTTTTCGTTTGGATCC
[124 nt withheld, positions 8108-8231]
C
[141 nt withheld, positions 8233-8373]
CCTTTGACGTTGGAGTCCACGTTCTTTAATAGTGGACTCTTGTTCCAAACTGGTTTAACACTCAGAATTC
GTAATCATGGTCATAGCTGTTTCCTGTGTGAAATTGTTATCCGCTCACAATTCCACACAACATACGAGCC
GGAAGCATAAAGTGTAAAGCCTGGGGTGCCTAATGAGTGAGCTAACTCACATTAATTGCGTTGCGCTCAC
TGCCCGCTTTCCAGTCGGGAAACCTGTCGTGCCAGCTGCATTAATGAATCGGCCAACGCGCGGGGAGAGG
CGGTTTGCGTATTGGGCGCTCTTCCGCTTCCTCGCTCACTGACTCGCTGCGCTCGGTCGTTCGGCTGCGG
CGAGCGGTATCAGCTCACTCAAAGGCGGTAATACGGTTATCCACAGAATCAGGGGATAACGCAGGAAAGA
ACATGTGAGCAAAAGGCCAGCAAAAGGCCAGGAACCGTAAAAAGGCCGCGTTGCTGGCGTTTTTCCATAG
GCTCCGCCCCCCTGACGAGCATCACAAAAATCGACGCTCAAGTCAGAGGTGGCGAAACCCGACAGGACTA
TAAAGATACCAGGCGTTTCCCCCTGGAAGCTCCCTCGTGCGCTCTCCTGTTCCGACCCTGCCGCTTACCG
GATACCTGTCCGCCTTTCTCCCTTCGGGAAGCGTGGCGCTTTCTCATAGCTCACGCTGTAGGTATCTCAG
TTCGGTGTAGGTCGTTCGCTCCAAGCTGGGCTGTGTGCACGAACCCCCCGTTCAGCCCGACCGCTGCGCC
TTATCCGGTAACTATCGTCTTGAGTCCAACCCGGTAAGACACGACTTATCGCCACTGGCAGCAGCCACTG
GTAACAGGATTAGCAGAGCGAGGTATGTAGGCGGTGCTACAGAGTTCTTGAAGTGGTGGCCTAACTACGG
CTACACTAGAAGAACAGTATTTGGTATCTGCGCTCTGCTGAAGCCAGTTACCTTCGGAAAAAGAGTTGGT
AGCTCTTGATCCGGCAAACAAACCACCGCTGGTAGCGGTGGTTTTTTTGTTTGCAAGCAGCAGATTACGC
GCAGAAAAAAAGGATCTCAAGAAGATCCTTTGATCTTTTCTACGGGGTCTGACGCTCAGTGGAACGAAAA
CTCACGTTAAGGGATTTTGGTCATGAGATTATCAAAAAGGATCTTCACCTAGATCCTTTTAAATTAAAAA
TGAAGTTTTAAATCAATCTAAAGTATATATGAGTAAACTTGGTCTGACAGTTACCAATGCTTAATCAGTG
AGGCACCTATCTCAGCGATCTGTCTATTTCGTTCATCCATAGTTGCCTGACTCCCCGTCGTGTAGATAAC
TACGATACGGGAGGGCTTACCATCTGGCCCCAGTGCTGCAATGATACCGCGAGACCCACGCTCACCGGCT
CCAGATTTATCAGCAATAAACCAGCCAGCCGGAAGGGCCGAGCGCAGAAGTGGTCCTGCAACTTTATCCG
CCTCCATCCAGTCTATTAATTGTTGCCGGGAAGCTAGAGTAAGTAGTTCGCCAGTTAATAGTTTGCGCAA
CGTTGTTGCCATTGCTACAGGCATCGTGGTGTCACGCTCGTCGTTTGGTATGGCTTCATTCAGCTCCGGT
TCCCAACGATCAAGGCGAGTTACATGATCCCCCATGTTGTGCAAAAAAGCGGTTAGCTCCTTCGGTCCTC
CGATCGTTGTCAGAAGTAAGTTGGCCGCAGTGTTATCACTCATGGTTATGGCAGCACTGCATAATTCTCT
TACTGTCATGCCATCCGTAAGATGCTTTTCTGTGACTGGTGAGTACTCAACCAAGTCATTCTGAGAATAG
TGTATGCGGCGACCGAGTTGCTCTTGCCCGGCGTCAATACGGGATAATACCGCGCCACATAGCAGAACTT
TAAAAGTGCTCATCATTGGAAAACGTTCTTCGGGGCGAAAACTCTCAAGGATCTTACCGCTGTTGAGATC
CAGTTCGATGTAACCCACTCGTGCACCCAACTGATCTTCAGCATCTTTTACTTTCACCAGCGTTTCTGGG
TGAGCAAAAACAGGAAGGCAAAATGCCGCAAAAAAGGGAATAAGGGCGACACGGAAATGTTGAATACTCA
TACTCTTCCTTTTTCAATATTATTGAAGCATTTATCAGGGTTATTGTCTCATGAGCGGATACATATTTGA
ATGTATTTAGAAAAATAAACAAATAGGGGTTCCGCGCACATTTCCCCGAAAAGTGCCACCTGACGTCTAA
GAAACCATTATTATCATGACATTAACCTATAAAAATAGGCGTATCACGAGGCCCTTTCGTCTCGCGCGTT
TCGGTGATGACGGTGAAAACCTCTGACACATGCAGCTCCCGGAGACGGTCACAGCTTGTCTGTAAGCGGA
TGCCGGGAGCAGACAAGCCCGTCAGGGCGCGTCAGCGGGTGTTGGCGGGTGTCGGGGCTGGCTTAA
Features (pLannotate 1.2.2; 14 found; start..end, strand, type, name):
     44..424     +  rep_origin     M13 ori (sequence partly withheld): M13 bacteriophage origin of replication; arrow indicates direction of (+) strand synthesis
    449..6175    -  CDS            DYNC2H1 (fragment): DYHC2_HUMAN - Also known as DHC1B, DHC2, DNCH2, DYH1B, KIAA1997. Experimental evidence at protein level: Swiss-Prot protein existence level 1. May function as a motor for intraflagellar retrograde transport. Functions in cilia biogenesis. May play a role in transport between endoplasmic reticulum and Golgi or organization of the Golgi in cells (By similarity). From Homo sapiens (Human).
   6181..8037    -  CDS            DYNC2H1 (fragment): DYHC2_HUMAN - Also known as DHC1B, DHC2, DNCH2, DYH1B, KIAA1997. Experimental evidence at protein level: Swiss-Prot protein existence level 1. May function as a motor for intraflagellar retrograde transport. Functions in cilia biogenesis. May play a role in transport between endoplasmic reticulum and Golgi or organization of the Golgi in cells (By similarity). From Homo sapiens (Human).
   8029..8106    -  CDS            10B (fragment): 10B is a fluorescent protein published in 1996, derived from Aequorea victoria.
   8108..8426    +  rep_origin     f1 ori (fragment) (sequence partly withheld): f1 bacteriophage origin of replication; arrow indicates direction of (+) strand synthesis
   8475..8497    -  protein_bind   lac operator (fragment): The lac repressor binds to the lac operator to inhibit transcription in E. coli. This inhibition can be relieved by adding lactose or isopropyl-β-D-thiogalactopyranoside (IPTG). lac repressor encoded by lacI
   8501..8531    -  promoter       lac promoter: promoter for the E. coli lac operon
   8546..8567    -  protein_bind   CAP binding site: CAP binding activates transcription in the presence of cAMP. E. coli catabolite activator protein
   8580..8672    -  CDS            lacI (fragment): lac repressor; lacI; The lac repressor binds to the lac operator to inhibit transcription in E. coli. This inhibition can be relieved by adding lactose or isopropyl-β-D-thiogalactopyranoside (IPTG).
   8855..9443    -  rep_origin     ori: high-copy-number ColE1/pMB1/pBR322/pUC origin of replication
   9614..10474   -  CDS            AmpR: β-lactamase; bla; confers resistance to ampicillin, carbenicillin, and related antibiotics
  10475..10579   -  promoter       AmpR promoter: bla
  10674..10709   +  CDS            rop (fragment): Rop protein, which maintains plasmids at low copy number; rop
  10811..43      +  misc_feature   bom (fragment) (across the origin): basis of mobility region from pBR322
