[The description below was written by a language model from this plasmid's Addgene catalogue record and pLannotate feature annotations shown in this document.]
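Description:
pScaf-8064.4 is a 10,819 bp bacterial phagemid built on the pScaf backbone and intended for producing a custom single-stranded DNA scaffold, 8064 bases long (version 4), for DNA origami. As a double-stranded plasmid it is maintained in E. coli through a high-copy ColE1/pUC-type origin and selected with ampicillin via the β-lactamase gene and its native promoter. Short remnants of lacI, the CAP site, lac promoter and lac operator, together with rop and bom fragments, are carried over from the parental cloning vector.

The defining arrangement is a full M13 origin at one end of the insert and a partial f1 origin fragment at the other, both oriented for (+) strand synthesis. This layout is consistent with the full origin acting as the initiator of rolling-circle ssDNA synthesis and the truncated copy acting as a terminator. Only the region between them would then be exported as circular ssDNA, leaving out the plasmid origin and resistance marker, which would explain why the scaffold is shorter than the whole plasmid. The record does not explicitly describe this mechanism. It does indicate that ssDNA preparation calls for an F-pilus-bearing host strain.

The 7683 bp insert sits between retained KpnI and BamHI sites. Automated annotation matches most of it to two antisense fragments of human DYNC2H1 (cytoplasmic dynein 2 heavy chain), plus a short fragment of an Aequorea-derived fluorescent protein. Nothing in the record suggests these are meant to be expressed, and they appear to serve simply as unique sequence filler that sets the scaffold length. Although catalogued as a bacterial expression vector, the construct is used as a template for scaffold production.
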