Addgene plasmid #111520: pScaf-8064.4
Purpose: pScaf phagemid with insert for generating DNA origami scaffold 8064 bases in length (v4)
Depositing lab: Shawn Douglas. Depositing organization: University of California, San Francisco (UCSF). Publication: Construction of a novel phagemid to produce custom DNA origami scaffolds. Nafisi PM, Aksel T, Douglas SM. Synth Biol (Oxf). 2018 Jan;3(1). doi: 10.1093/synbio/ysy015. Epub 2018 Aug 9. PubMed 30984875.
Backbone
  Vector backbone: pScaf
  Backbone size w/o insert (bp): 3154
  Total vector size (bp): 10819
  Modifications to backbone: Sequence inserted between KpnI/BamHI restriction sites
  Vector type: Bacterial Expression
Growth in bacteria
  Bacterial resistance: Ampicillin, 100 μg/mL
  Growth temperature: 37°C
  Growth strain: DH5alpha
  Growth instructions: 37°C for plasmid growth, 30°C for phagemid ssDNA preparation (if transformed into HFR/F+/F' strain)
  Copy number: High Copy
Gene/Insert
  Gene/Insert name: pScaf-8064.4
  Insert size (bp): 7683
  Cloning method: Restriction Enzyme; 5′ cloning site KpnI (not destroyed); 3′ cloning site BamHI (not destroyed)
  Sequencing primers: 5′ TAAGGGATTTTGCCGATTTC; 3′ CACAGGAAACAGCTATGACCATGATT
Terms and licenses: Academic/Nonprofit Terms; Industry Terms: Not Available to Industry
Depositor comments: Preprint available at https://www.biorxiv.org/content/early/2018/04/27/309682
How to cite: pScaf-8064.4 was a gift from Shawn Douglas (Addgene plasmid # 111520 ; http://n2t.net/addgene:111520 ; RRID:Addgene_111520)
